Addgene plasmid #154870: pAAV-hSyn-fDIO-EYFP-WPRE
Purpose: Human synapsin-1 promoter; Flp-dependent EYFP
Depositing lab: Ulrik Gether. Depositing organization: University of Copenhagen.
Backbone
  Vector backbone: pAAV
  Backbone manufacturer: Karl Deisseroth; Addgene plasmid #55641
  Backbone size w/o insert (bp): 4824
  Total vector size (bp): 5544
  Modifications to backbone: Replacement of Ef1a promoter with human synapsin-1 promoter
  Vector type: Mammalian Expression, Mouse Targeting, AAV ; FLP-FRT
Growth in bacteria
  Bacterial resistance: Ampicillin, 100 μg/mL
  Growth temperature: 37°C
  Growth strain: NEB Stable
  Copy number: High Copy
Gene/Insert
  Gene/Insert name: EYFP
  Insert size (bp): 771
  Promoter: Human synapsin promoter
  Cloning method: Restriction Enzyme; 5′ cloning site Mlu1 (not destroyed); 3′ cloning site BamHi (not destroyed)
  Sequencing primers: 5′ actcagcgctgcctcagtct; 3′ gatacaaaggcattaaagcagcg
Resource information
  A portion of this plasmid was derived from a plasmid made by: The plasmid is modified from Addgene plasmid #55641.
Terms and licenses: Academic/Nonprofit Terms; Industry Terms: Not Available to Industry
How to cite: pAAV-hSyn-fDIO-EYFP-WPRE was a gift from Ulrik Gether (Addgene plasmid # 154870 ; http://n2t.net/addgene:154870 ; RRID:Addgene_154870)
