[The description below was written by a language model from this plasmid's Addgene catalogue record and pLannotate feature annotations shown in this document.]
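Description:
pAAV-hSyn-fDIO-EYFP-WPRE is an adeno-associated virus transfer plasmid for Flp recombinase-dependent expression of enhanced yellow fluorescent protein in neurons. It was derived from an earlier pAAV fDIO vector by replacing the EF1α promoter with the human synapsin-1 promoter. The catalogue gives a total size of about 5.5 kb, in line with the 5,533 nt sequenced record. It is propagated in bacteria as a high-copy plasmid through a ColE1/pUC-type origin with ampicillin selection (β-lactamase under its own promoter), and the backbone also carries an f1 phage origin. The small bom and rop fragments in the feature table are probably backbone remnants or weak annotation matches.

The expression cassette lies between AAV2 inverted terminal repeats, which direct replication and packaging of the intervening DNA into AAV particles. The 3′ ITR is annotated in full, while the 5′ ITR appears only as short fragments, which may reflect the difficulty of sequencing these structured repeats. Downstream of the neuron-specific hSyn promoter, the mammalian codon-optimised EYFP coding sequence sits in the antisense orientation. It is flanked by minimal FRT sites in opposing orientation. Short adjacent segments are annotated as β-globin intron fragments, and these may correspond to the second, heterologous recombination sites expected in an fDIO design, although the record does not state this. Without Flp, no functional EYFP transcript is made. Flp-mediated inversion places the coding sequence in the sense orientation and allows expression. A WPRE enhances transcript stability and expression, and the human growth hormone polyadenylation signal terminates the message.

The construct suits intersectional labelling of Flp-expressing neuronal populations in mice, and can serve as a fluorophore-only control for Flp-dependent effector vectors.
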