Features (pLannotate 1.2.2; 20 found; start..end, strand, type, name):
     12..39      +  repeat_region  AAV2 ITR (fragment): inverted terminal repeat of adeno-associated virus serotype 2 inverted
     68..95      +  repeat_region  AAV2 ITR (fragment): inverted terminal repeat of adeno-associated virus serotype 2 inverted
    175..622     +  promoter       hSyn promoter: human synapsin I promoter; confers neuron-specific expression (Kügler et al., 2003)
    636..653     +  misc_feature   MCS (fragment): pUC18/19 multiple cloning site
    660..693     +  protein_bind   FRT (minimal): supports FLP-mediated excision but not integration (Turan and Bode, 2011) FLP recombinase from the Saccharomyces cerevisiae 2μ plasmid
    694..743     -  intron         β-globin intron (fragment): internally truncated intron from human β-globin
    786..1505    -  CDS            EYFP: enhanced YFP mammalian codon-optimized
   1518..1551    -  protein_bind   FRT (minimal): supports FLP-mediated excision but not integration (Turan and Bode, 2011) FLP recombinase from the Saccharomyces cerevisiae 2μ plasmid
   1552..1602    -  intron         β-globin intron (fragment): internally truncated intron from human β-globin
   1636..1660    +  misc_feature   MCS (fragment): pBluescript multiple cloning site
   1660..2248    +  misc_feature   WPRE: woodchuck hepatitis virus posttranscriptional regulatory element
   2280..2756    +  polyA_signal   hGH poly(A) signal: human growth hormone polyadenylation signal
   2796..2936    +  repeat_region  AAV2 ITR: inverted terminal repeat of adeno-associated virus serotype 2 inverted
   2941..2992    -  misc_feature   bom (fragment): basis of mobility region from pBR322
   3011..3466    +  rep_origin     f1 ori (sequence partly withheld): f1 bacteriophage origin of replication; arrow indicates direction of (+) strand synthesis
   3467..3516    -  misc_feature   bom (fragment): basis of mobility region from pBR322
   3618..3653    -  CDS            rop (fragment): Rop protein, which maintains plasmids at low copy number; rop
   3748..3852    +  promoter       AmpR promoter: bla
   3853..4713    +  CDS            AmpR: β-lactamase; bla; confers resistance to ampicillin, carbenicillin, and related antibiotics
   4884..5472    +  rep_origin     ori: high-copy-number ColE1/pMB1/pBR322/pUC origin of replication
>Addgene plasmid #154870 | pAAV-hSyn-fDIO-EYFP-WPRE | addgene full sequence | sequence record 308832 | Addgene NGS Result
CCTGCAGGCAGCTGCGCGCTCGCTCGCTCACTGAGGCCGCCCGGGCGTCGGGCGACCTTTGGTCGCCCGG
CCTCAGTGAGCGAGCGAGCGCGCAGAGAGGGAGTGGCCAACTCCATCACTAGGGGTTCCTGCGGCCGCAC
GCGTGTGTCTAGACTGCAGAGGGCCCTGCGTATGAGTGCAAGTGGGTTTTAGGACCAGGATGAGGCGGGG
TGGGGGTGCCTACCTGACGACCGACCCCGACCCACTGGACAAGCACCCAACCCCCATTCCCCAAATTGCG
CATCCCCTATCAGAGAGGGGGAGGGGAAACAGGATGCGGCGAGGCGCGTGCGCACTGCCAGCTTCAGCAC
CGCGGACAGTGCCTTCGCCCCCGCCTGGCGGCGCGCGCCACCGCCGCCTCAGCACTGAAGGCGCGCTGAC
GTCACTCGCCGGTCCCCCGCAAACTCCCCTTCCCGGCCACCTTGGTCGCGTCCGCGCCGCCGCCGGCCCA
GCCGGACCGCACCACGCGAGGCGCGAGATAGGGGGGCACGGGCGCGACCATCTGCGCTGCGGCGCCGGCG
ACTCAGCGCTGCCTCAGTCTGCGGTGGGCAGCGGAGGAGTCGTGTCGTGCCTGAGAGCGCAGTCGAGAAG
GTACCGGATCCTCTAGAGTCGACTCCGGAGAAGTTCCTATTCTCTAGAAAGTATAGGAACTTCGCAGAAT
GGTAGCTGGATTGTAGCTGCTATTAGCAATATGAAACCTCTTAGAAGTTCCTATTCTTCAAAAGGTATAG
GAACTTCGGCGCGCCTTACTTGTACAGCTCGTCCATGCCGAGAGTGATCCCGGCGGCGGTCACGAACTCC
AGCAGGACCATGTGATCGCGCTTCTCGTTGGGGTCTTTGCTCAGGGCGGACTGGTAGCTCAGGTAGTGGT
TGTCGGGCAGCAGCACGGGGCCGTCGCCGATGGGGGTGTTCTGCTGGTAGTGGTCGGCGAGCTGCACGCT
GCCGTCCTCGATGTTGTGGCGGATCTTGAAGTTCACCTTGATGCCGTTCTTCTGCTTGTCGGCCATGATA
TAGACGTTGTGGCTGTTGTAGTTGTACTCCAGCTTGTGCCCCAGGATGTTGCCGTCCTCCTTGAAGTCGA
TGCCCTTCAGCTCGATGCGGTTCACCAGGGTGTCGCCCTCGAACTTCACCTCGGCGCGGGTCTTGTAGTT
GCCGTCGTCCTTGAAGAAGATGGTGCGCTCCTGGACGTAGCCTTCGGGCATGGCGGACTTGAAGAAGTCG
TGCTGCTTCATGTGGTCGGGGTAGCGGGCGAAGCACTGCAGGCCGTAGCCGAAGGTGGTCACGAGGGTGG
GCCAGGGCACGGGCAGCTTGCCGGTGGTGCAGATGAACTTCAGGGTCAGCTTGCCGTAGGTGGCATCGCC
CTCGCCCTCGCCGGACACGCTGAACTTGTGGCCGTTTACGTCGCCGTCCAGCTCGACCAGGATGGGCACC
ACCCCGGTGAACAGCTCCTCGCCCTTGCTCACCATGGTGGCGCTAGCGAAGTTCCTATACTTTCTAGAGA
ATAGGAACTTCTTGCCTTAACCCAGAAATTATCACTGTTATTCTTTAGAATGGTGCAAAGAGAAGTTCCT
ATACCTTTTGAAGAATAGGAACTTCGAATTCGATATCAAGCTTATCGATAATCAACCTCTGGATTACAAA
ATTTGTGAAAGATTGACTGGTATTCTTAACTATGTTGCTCCTTTTACGCTATGTGGATACGCTGCTTTAA
TGCCTTTGTATCATGCTATTGCTTCCCGTATGGCTTTCATTTTCTCCTCCTTGTATAAATCCTGGTTGCT
GTCTCTTTATGAGGAGTTGTGGCCCGTTGTCAGGCAACGTGGCGTGGTGTGCACTGTGTTTGCTGACGCA
ACCCCCACTGGTTGGGGCATTGCCACCACCTGTCAGCTCCTTTCCGGGACTTTCGCTTTCCCCCTCCCTA
TTGCCACGGCGGAACTCATCGCCGCCTGCCTTGCCCGCTGCTGGACAGGGGCTCGGCTGTTGGGCACTGA
CAATTCCGTGGTGTTGTCGGGGAAATCATCGTCCTTTCCTTGGCTGCTCGCCTATGTTGCCACCTGGATT
CTGCGCGGGACGTCCTTCTGCTACGTCCCTTCGGCCCTCAATCCAGCGGACCTTCCTTCCCGCGGCCTGC
TGCCGGCTCTGCGGCCTCTTCCGCGTCTTCGCCTTCGCCCTCAGACGAGTCGGATCTCCCTTTGGGCCGC
CTCCCCGCATCGATACCGAGCGCTGCTCGAGAGATCTACGGGTGGCATCCCTGTGACCCCTCCCCAGTGC
CTCTCCTGGCCCTGGAAGTTGCCACTCCAGTGCCCACCAGCCTTGTCCTAATAAAATTAAGTTGCATCAT
TTTGTCTGACTAGGTGTCCTTCTATAATATTATGGGGTGGAGGGGGGTGGTATGGAGCAAGGGGCAAGTT
GGGAAGACAACCTGTAGGGCCTGCGGGGTCTATTGGGAACCAAGCTGGAGTGCAGTGGCACAATCTTGGC
TCACTGCAATCTCCGCCTCCTGGGTTCAAGCGATTCTCCTGCCTCAGCCTCCCGAGTTGTTGGGATTCCA
GGCATGCATGACCAGGCTCAGCTAATTTTTGTTTTTTTGGTAGAGACGGGGTTTCACCATATTGGCCAGG
CTGGTCTCCAACTCCTAATCTCAGGTGATCTACCCACCTTGGCCTCCCAAATTGCTGGGATTACAGGCGT
GAACCACTGCTCCCTTCCCTGTCCTTCTGATTTTGTAGGTAACCACGTGCGGACCGAGCGGCCGCAGGAA
CCCCTAGTGATGGAGTTGGCCACTCCCTCTCTGCGCGCTCGCTCGCTCACTGAGGCCGGGCGACCAAAGG
TCGCCCGACGCCCGGGCTTTGCCCGGGCGGCCTCAGTGAGCGAGCGAGCGCGCAGCTGCCTGCAGGGGCG
CCTGATGCGGTATTTTCTCCTTACGCATCTGTGCGGTATTTCACACCGCATA
[95 nt withheld, positions 2993-3087]
T
[46 nt withheld, positions 3089-3134]
C
[141 nt withheld, positions 3136-3276]
CCTTTGACGTTGGAGTCCACGTTCTTT
[37 nt withheld, positions 3304-3340]
ACTCTATCTCGGGCTATTCTTTTGATTTATAAGGGATTTTGCCGATTTCGGTCTATTGGTTAAAAAATGA
GCTGATTTAACAAAAATTTAACGCGAATTTTAACAAAATATTAACGTTTACAATTTTATGGTGCACTCTC
AGTACAATCTGCTCTGATGCCGCATAGTTAAGCCAGCCCCGACACCCGCCAACACCCGCTGACGCGCCCT
GACGGGCTTGTCTGCTCCCGGCATCCGCTTACAGACAAGCTGTGACCGTCTCCGGGAGCTGCATGTGTCA
GAGGTTTTCACCGTCATCACCGAAACGCGCGAGACGAAAGGGCCTCGTGATACGCCTATTTTTATAGGTT
AATGTCATGATAATAATGGTTTCTTAGACGTCAGGTGGCACTTTTCGGGGAAATGTGCGCGGAACCCCTA
TTTGTTTATTTTTCTAAATACATTCAAATATGTATCCGCTCATGAGACAATAACCCTGATAAATGCTTCA
ATAATATTGAAAAAGGAAGAGTATGAGTATTCAACATTTCCGTGTCGCCCTTATTCCCTTTTTTGCGGCA
TTTTGCCTTCCTGTTTTTGCTCACCCAGAAACGCTGGTGAAAGTAAAAGATGCTGAAGATCAGTTGGGTG
CACGAGTGGGTTACATCGAACTGGATCTCAACAGCGGTAAGATCCTTGAGAGTTTTCGCCCCGAAGAACG
TTTTCCAATGATGAGCACTTTTAAAGTTCTGCTATGTGGCGCGGTATTATCCCGTATTGACGCCGGGCAA
GAGCAACTCGGTCGCCGCATACACTATTCTCAGAATGACTTGGTTGAGTACTCACCAGTCACAGAAAAGC
ATCTTACGGATGGCATGACAGTAAGAGAATTATGCAGTGCTGCCATAACCATGAGTGATAACACTGCGGC
CAACTTACTTCTGACAACGATCGGAGGACCGAAGGAGCTAACCGCTTTTTTGCACAACATGGGGGATCAT
GTAACTCGCCTTGATCGTTGGGAACCGGAGCTGAATGAAGCCATACCAAACGACGAGCGTGACACCACGA
TGCCTGTAGCAATGGCAACAACGTTGCGCAAACTATTAACTGGCGAACTACTTACTCTAGCTTCCCGGCA
ACAATTAATAGACTGGATGGAGGCGGATAAAGTTGCAGGACCACTTCTGCGCTCGGCCCTTCCGGCTGGC
TGGTTTATTGCTGATAAATCTGGAGCCGGTGAGCGTGGGTCTCGCGGTATCATTGCAGCACTGGGGCCAG
ATGGTAAGCCCTCCCGTATCGTAGTTATCTACACGACGGGGAGTCAGGCAACTATGGATGAACGAAATAG
ACAGATCGCTGAGATAGGTGCCTCACTGATTAAGCATTGGTAACTGTCAGACCAAGTTTACTCATATATA
CTTTAGATTGATTTAAAACTTCATTTTTAATTTAAAAGGATCTAGGTGAAGATCCTTTTTGATAATCTCA
TGACCAAAATCCCTTAACGTGAGTTTTCGTTCCACTGAGCGTCAGACCCCGTAGAAAAGATCAAAGGATC
TTCTTGAGATCCTTTTTTTCTGCGCGTAATCTGCTGCTTGCAAACAAAAAAACCACCGCTACCAGCGGTG
GTTTGTTTGCCGGATCAAGAGCTACCAACTCTTTTTCCGAAGGTAACTGGCTTCAGCAGAGCGCAGATAC
CAAATACTGTTCTTCTAGTGTAGCCGTAGTTAGGCCACCACTTCAAGAACTCTGTAGCACCGCCTACATA
CCTCGCTCTGCTAATCCTGTTACCAGTGGCTGCTGCCAGTGGCGATAAGTCGTGTCTTACCGGGTTGGAC
TCAAGACGATAGTTACCGGATAAGGCGCAGCGGTCGGGCTGAACGGGGGGTTCGTGCACACAGCCCAGCT
TGGAGCGAACGACCTACACCGAACTGAGATACCTACAGCGTGAGCTATGAGAAAGCGCCACGCTTCCCGA
AGGGAGAAAGGCGGACAGGTATCCGGTAAGCGGCAGGGTCGGAACAGGAGAGCGCACGAGGGAGCTTCCA
GGGGGAAACGCCTGGTATCTTTATAGTCCTGTCGGGTTTCGCCACCTCTGACTTGAGCGTCGATTTTTGT
GATGCTCGTCAGGGGGGCGGAGCCTATGGAAAAACGCCAGCAACGCGGCCTTTTTACGGTTCCTGGCCTT
TTGCTGGCCTTTTGCTCACATGT
